Addgene plasmid #211362: pcDNA3-10His-StayGold
Purpose: Mammalian expression of the bright and photostable StayGold fluorescent protein. Contains a N-terminal 10xHis tag.
Depositing lab: Mohan Balasubramanian. Depositing organization: University of Warwick. Publication: A monomeric StayGold fluorescent protein. Ivorra-Molla E, Akhuli D, McAndrew MBL, Scott W, Kumar L, Palani S, Mishima M, Crow A, Balasubramanian MK. Nat Biotechnol. 2023 Dec 11. doi: 10.1038/s41587-023-02018-w. PubMed 38081970.
Backbone
  Vector backbone: pcDNA3
  Backbone size w/o insert (bp): 5381
  Total vector size (bp): 6071
  Vector type: Mammalian Expression
Growth in bacteria
  Bacterial resistance: Ampicillin, 100 μg/mL
  Growth temperature: 37°C
  Growth strain: DH5alpha
  Copy number: High Copy
Gene/Insert
  Gene/Insert name: StayGold
  Species: Synthetic
  Insert size (bp): 690
  Promoter: CMV
  Tag / fusion protein: 10xHis-tag (N terminal on insert)
  Cloning method: Gibson Cloning
  Sequencing primers: 5′ T7 Promoter; 3′ SP6 Promoter
Resource information
  A portion of this plasmid was derived from a plasmid made by: Atsushi Miyawaki: Hirano et al. (2022) Nat Biotechnol. doi: 10.1038/s41587-022-01278-2. PMID: 35468954
Terms and licenses: Academic/Nonprofit Terms; Industry Terms: Not Available to Industry
Depositor comments: Please visit https://doi.org/10.21203/rs.3.rs-2684100/v1 for ResearchSquare preprint.
How to cite: pcDNA3-10His-StayGold was a gift from Mohan Balasubramanian (Addgene plasmid # 211362 ; http://n2t.net/addgene:211362 ; RRID:Addgene_211362)
