[The description below was written by a language model from this plasmid's Addgene catalogue record and pLannotate feature annotations shown in this document.]
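Description:
pcDNA3-10His-StayGold is a 6,071 bp mammalian expression plasmid built on the pcDNA3 backbone. It carries a synthetic 690 bp insert encoding the bright, photostable fluorescent protein StayGold with an N-terminal 10xHis tag. It is propagated in E. coli from a high-copy ColE1/pUC-type origin under ampicillin selection (β-lactamase with its own promoter). An f1 origin is also present, which permits single-stranded DNA production. For selection in mammalian cells, the backbone supplies a neomycin/kanamycin phosphotransferase gene driven by the SV40 enhancer/early promoter and terminated by an SV40 polyadenylation signal, which normally allows G418 selection of stable transfectants.

The expression cassette consists of the human CMV immediate-early enhancer and promoter, followed by the His-tagged StayGold open reading frame and the bovine growth hormone polyadenylation signal. T7 and SP6 promoters flank the insert. They serve as sequencing primer sites and could in principle support in vitro transcription. The automated annotation does not label the StayGold coding sequence itself. It marks only an 8xHis motif at the start of the unannotated region between the T7 and SP6 promoters, which is consistent with the 10xHis tag in the catalogue entry being partially matched. Several short fragment calls (a truncated HIV-1 LTR, ble, lacI, bom and the lac promoter/operator region) appear to be backbone remnants or partial matches rather than functional parts.

The stated purpose is mammalian expression of StayGold. The His tag would also allow affinity capture or detection of the protein. The insert was introduced by Gibson assembly, and part of the plasmid derives from an earlier StayGold construct made by another laboratory.
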