Features (pLannotate 1.2.2; 21 found; start..end, strand, type, name):
    104..964     -  CDS            AmpR: β-lactamase; bla; confers resistance to ampicillin, carbenicillin, and related antibiotics
    965..1069    -  promoter       AmpR promoter: bla
   1128..1180    -  misc_feature   bom (fragment): basis of mobility region from pBR322
   1335..1714    +  enhancer       CMV enhancer: human cytomegalovirus immediate early enhancer
   1715..1918    +  promoter       CMV promoter: human cytomegalovirus (CMV) immediate early promoter
   1914..1947    +  LTR            5' LTR (truncated) (fragment): truncated 5' long terminal repeat (LTR) from HIV-1
   1963..1981    +  promoter       T7 promoter: promoter for bacteriophage T7 RNA polymerase
   2016..2039    +  CDS            8xHis: 8xHis affinity tag
   2724..2742    -  promoter       SP6 promoter: promoter for bacteriophage SP6 RNA polymerase
   2768..2992    +  polyA_signal   bGH poly(A) signal: bovine growth hormone polyadenylation signal
   2996..3017    +  promoter       SV40 promoter (fragment): SV40 enhancer and early promoter
   3038..3466    +  rep_origin     f1 ori (sequence partly withheld): f1 bacteriophage origin of replication; arrow indicates direction of (+) strand synthesis
   3480..3809    +  promoter       SV40 promoter: SV40 enhancer and early promoter
   3876..4667    +  CDS            neo: KKA2_KLEPN - Also known as kan, nptII. Experimental evidence at protein level: Swiss-Prot protein existence level 1. Resistance to kanamycin, neomycin, paromomycin, ribostamycin, butirosin and gentamicin B. From Klebsiella pneumoniae.
   4691..4849    +  CDS            ble (fragment): BLE_KLEPN - Experimental evidence at protein level: Swiss-Prot protein existence level 1. Binding protein with a strong affinity to the bleomycin family of antibiotics. Binds to CL990; an antimitotic-antibiotic compound. From Klebsiella pneumoniae.
   4844..4965    +  polyA_signal   SV40 poly(A) signal: SV40 polyadenylation signal
   5038..5054    -  protein_bind   lac operator: The lac repressor binds to the lac operator to inhibit transcription in E. coli. This inhibition can be relieved by adding lactose or isopropyl-β-D-thiogalactopyranoside (IPTG). lac repressor encoded by lacI
   5062..5092    -  promoter       lac promoter: promoter for the E. coli lac operon
   5107..5128    -  protein_bind   CAP binding site: CAP binding activates transcription in the presence of cAMP. E. coli catabolite activator protein
   5141..5233    -  CDS            lacI (fragment): lac repressor; lacI; The lac repressor binds to the lac operator to inhibit transcription in E. coli. This inhibition can be relieved by adding lactose or isopropyl-β-D-thiogalactopyranoside (IPTG).
   5416..6004    -  rep_origin     ori: high-copy-number ColE1/pMB1/pBR322/pUC origin of replication
>Addgene plasmid #211362 | pcDNA3-10His-StayGold | addgene full sequence | sequence record 417675 | Addgene NGS Result
TGGTCATGAGATTATCAAAAAGGATCTTCACCTAGATCCTTTTAAATTAAAAATGAAGTTTTAAATCAAT
CTAAAGTATATATGAGTAAACTTGGTCTGACAGTTACCAATGCTTAATCAGTGAGGCACCTATCTCAGCG
ATCTGTCTATTTCGTTCATCCATAGTTGCCTGACTCCCCGTCGTGTAGATAACTACGATACGGGAGGGCT
TACCATCTGGCCCCAGTGCTGCAATGATACCGCGAGACCCACGCTCACCGGCTCCAGATTTATCAGCAAT
AAACCAGCCAGCCGGAAGGGCCGAGCGCAGAAGTGGTCCTGCAACTTTATCCGCCTCCATCCAGTCTATT
AATTGTTGCCGGGAAGCTAGAGTAAGTAGTTCGCCAGTTAATAGTTTGCGCAACGTTGTTGCCATTGCTA
CAGGCATCGTGGTGTCACGCTCGTCGTTTGGTATGGCTTCATTCAGCTCCGGTTCCCAACGATCAAGGCG
AGTTACATGATCCCCCATGTTGTGCAAAAAAGCGGTTAGCTCCTTCGGTCCTCCGATCGTTGTCAGAAGT
AAGTTGGCCGCAGTGTTATCACTCATGGTTATGGCAGCACTGCATAATTCTCTTACTGTCATGCCATCCG
TAAGATGCTTTTCTGTGACTGGTGAGTACTCAACCAAGTCATTCTGAGAATAGTGTATGCGGCGACCGAG
TTGCTCTTGCCCGGCGTCAATACGGGATAATACCGCGCCACATAGCAGAACTTTAAAAGTGCTCATCATT
GGAAAACGTTCTTCGGGGCGAAAACTCTCAAGGATCTTACCGCTGTTGAGATCCAGTTCGATGTAACCCA
CTCGTGCACCCAACTGATCTTCAGCATCTTTTACTTTCACCAGCGTTTCTGGGTGAGCAAAAACAGGAAG
GCAAAATGCCGCAAAAAAGGGAATAAGGGCGACACGGAAATGTTGAATACTCATACTCTTCCTTTTTCAA
TATTATTGAAGCATTTATCAGGGTTATTGTCTCATGAGCGGATACATATTTGAATGTATTTAGAAAAATA
AACAAATAGGGGTTCCGCGCACATTTCCCCGAAAAGTGCCACCTGACGTCGACGGATCGGGAGATCTCCC
GATCCCCTATGGTGCACTCTCAGTACAATCTGCTCTGATGCCGCATAGTTAAGCCAGTATCTGCTCCCTG
CTTGTGTGTTGGAGGTCGCTGAGTAGTGCGCGAGCAAAATTTAAGCTACAACAAGGCAAGGCTTGACCGA
CAATTGCATGAAGAATCTGCTTAGGGTTAGGCGTTTTGCGCTGCTTCGCGATGTACGGGCCAGATATACG
CGTTGACATTGATTATTGACTAGTTATTAATAGTAATCAATTACGGGGTCATTAGTTCATAGCCCATATA
TGGAGTTCCGCGTTACATAACTTACGGTAAATGGCCCGCCTGGCTGACCGCCCAACGACCCCCGCCCATT
GACGTCAATAATGACGTATGTTCCCATAGTAACGCCAATAGGGACTTTCCATTGACGTCAATGGGTGGAG
TATTTACGGTAAACTGCCCACTTGGCAGTACATCAAGTGTATCATATGCCAAGTACGCCCCCTATTGACG
TCAATGACGGTAAATGGCCCGCCTGGCATTATGCCCAGTACATGACCTTATGGGACTTTCCTACTTGGCA
GTACATCTACGTATTAGTCATCGCTATTACCATGGTGATGCGGTTTTGGCAGTACATCAATGGGCGTGGA
TAGCGGTTTGACTCACGGGGATTTCCAAGTCTCCACCCCATTGACGTCAATGGGAGTTTGTTTTGGCACC
AAAATCAACGGGACTTTCCAAAATGTCGTAACAACTCCGCCCCATTGACGCAAATGGGCGGTAGGCGTGT
ACGGTGGGAGGTCTATATAAGCAGAGCTCTCTGGCTAACTAGAGAACCCACTGCTTACTGGCTTATCGAA
ATTAATACGACTCACTATAGGGAGACCCAAGCTTGCCACCATGGGCAGCAGCCATCACCATCACCATCAC
CATCACCATCACGGTTCTATGGCCAGCACGCCGTTTAAGTTCCAGTTAAAGGGGACAATTAACGGGAAAA
GCTTTACAGTCGAGGGTGAAGGGGAAGGGAACTCGCATGAAGGTAGTCATAAAGGTAAGTATGTGTGTAC
GAGCGGAAAGTTGCCGATGTCTTGGGCGGCTCTTGGTACTTCGTTTGGGTACGGAATGAAATACTATACA
AAATACCCGTCGGGCCTGAAAAATTGGTTCCATGAGGTGATGCCCGAGGGGTTCACGTATGATCGCCACA
TCCAGTACAAAGGTGATGGCTCAATCCACGCAAAGCACCAACACTTCATGAAGAATGGGACTTATCATAA
CATTGTCGAGTTTACTGGCCAGGACTTCAAGGAAAACAGCCCCGTATTGACAGGTGACATGAATGTGAGC
TTGCCGAACGAGGTGCAGCATATTCCACGTGACGACGGAGTTGAATGTCCCGTCACATTGTTATACCCCT
TGCTTAGCGATAAATCAAAGTGTGTCGAAGCACATCAAAACACTATCTGCAAACCTCTTCATAACCAACC
TGCGCCAGATGTACCGTACCATTGGATTCGCAAACAATATACACAGTCTAAGGATGATACGGAGGAACGC
GATCATATCTGTCAGTCCGAGACGTTAGAAGCTCATCTTTAACATGCATCTAGAGGGCCCTATTCTATAG
TGTCACCTAAATGCTAGAGCTCGCTGATCAGCCTCGACTGTGCCTTCTAGTTGCCAGCCATCTGTTGTTT
GCCCCTCCCCCGTGCCTTCCTTGACCCTGGAAGGTGCCACTCCCACTGTCCTTTCCTAATAAAATGAGGA
AATTGCATCGCATTGTCTGAGTAGGTGTCATTCTATTCTGGGGGGTGGGGTGGGGCAGGACAGCAAGGGG
GAGGATTGGGAAGACAATAGCAGGCATGCTGGGGATGCGGTGGGCTCTATGGCTTCTGAGGCGGAAAGAA
CCAGCTGGGGCTCTAGGGGGTATCCCC
[124 nt withheld, positions 3038-3161]
C
[91 nt withheld, positions 3163-3253]
A
[49 nt withheld, positions 3255-3303]
CCTTTGACGTTGGAGTCCACGTTCTTT
[37 nt withheld, positions 3331-3367]
ACCCTATCTCGGTCTATTCTTTTGATTTATAAGGGATTTTGCCGATTTCGGCCTATTGGTTAAAAAATGA
GCTGATTTAACAAAAATTTAACGCGAATTAATTCTGTGGAATGTGTGTCAGTTAGGGTGTGGAAAGTCCC
CAGGCTCCCCAGCAGGCAGAAGTATGCAAAGCATGCATCTCAATTAGTCAGCAACCAGGTGTGGAAAGTC
CCCAGGCTCCCCAGCAGGCAGAAGTATGCAAAGCATGCATCTCAATTAGTCAGCAACCATAGTCCCGCCC
CTAACTCCGCCCATCCCGCCCCTAACTCCGCCCAGTTCCGCCCATTCTCCGCCCCATGGCTGACTAATTT
TTTTTATTTATGCAGAGGCCGAGGCCGCCTCTGCCTCTGAGCTATTCCAGAAGTAGTGAGGAGGCTTTTT
TGGAGGCCTAGGCTTTTGCAAAAAGCTCCCGGGAGCTTGTATATCCATTTTCGGATCTGATCAAGAGACA
GGATGAGGATCGTTTCGCATGATTGAACAAGATGGATTGCACGCAGGTTCTCCGGCCGCTTGGGTGGAGA
GGCTATTCGGCTATGACTGGGCACAACAGACAATCGGCTGCTCTGATGCCGCCGTGTTCCGGCTGTCAGC
GCAGGGGCGCCCGGTTCTTTTTGTCAAGACCGACCTGTCCGGTGCCCTGAATGAACTGCAGGACGAGGCA
GCGCGGCTATCGTGGCTGGCCACGACGGGCGTTCCTTGCGCAGCTGTGCTCGACGTTGTCACTGAAGCGG
GAAGGGACTGGCTGCTATTGGGCGAAGTGCCGGGGCAGGATCTCCTGTCATCTCACCTTGCTCCTGCCGA
GAAAGTATCCATCATGGCTGATGCAATGCGGCGGCTGCATACGCTTGATCCGGCTACCTGCCCATTCGAC
CACCAAGCGAAACATCGCATCGAGCGAGCACGTACTCGGATGGAAGCCGGTCTTGTCGATCAGGATGATC
TGGACGAAGAGCATCAGGGGCTCGCGCCAGCCGAACTGTTCGCCAGGCTCAAGGCGCGCATGCCCGACGG
CGAGGATCTCGTCGTGACCCATGGCGATGCCTGCTTGCCGAATATCATGGTGGAAAATGGCCGCTTTTCT
GGATTCATCGACTGTGGCCGGCTGGGTGTGGCGGACCGCTATCAGGACATAGCGTTGGCTACCCGTGATA
TTGCTGAAGAGCTTGGCGGCGAATGGGCTGACCGCTTCCTCGTGCTTTACGGTATCGCCGCTCCCGATTC
GCAGCGCATCGCCTTCTATCGCCTTCTTGACGAGTTCTTCTGAGCGGGACTCTGGGGTTCGAAATGACCG
ACCAAGCGACGCCCAACCTGCCATCACGAGATTTCGATTCCACCGCCGCCTTCTATGAAAGGTTGGGCTT
CGGAATCGTTTTCCGGGACGCCGGCTGGATGATCCTCCAGCGCGGGGATCTCATGCTGGAGTTCTTCGCC
CACCCCAACTTGTTTATTGCAGCTTATAATGGTTACAAATAAAGCAATAGCATCACAAATTTCACAAATA
AAGCATTTTTTTCACTGCATTCTAGTTGTGGTTTGTCCAAACTCATCAATGTATCTTATCATGTCTGTAT
ACCGTCGACCTCTAGCTAGAGCTTGGCGTAATCATGGTCATAGCTGTTTCCTGTGTGAAATTGTTATCCG
CTCACAATTCCACACAACATACGAGCCGGAAGCATAAAGTGTAAAGCCTGGGGTGCCTAATGAGTGAGCT
AACTCACATTAATTGCGTTGCGCTCACTGCCCGCTTTCCAGTCGGGAAACCTGTCGTGCCAGCTGCATTA
ATGAATCGGCCAACGCGCGGGGAGAGGCGGTTTGCGTATTGGGCGCTCTTCCGCTTCCTCGCTCACTGAC
TCGCTGCGCTCGGTCGTTCGGCTGCGGCGAGCGGTATCAGCTCACTCAAAGGCGGTAATACGGTTATCCA
CAGAATCAGGGGATAACGCAGGAAAGAACATGTGAGCAAAAGGCCAGCAAAAGGCCAGGAACCGTAAAAA
GGCCGCGTTGCTGGCGTTTTTCCATAGGCTCCGCCCCCCTGACGAGCATCACAAAAATCGACGCTCAAGT
CAGAGGTGGCGAAACCCGACAGGACTATAAAGATACCAGGCGTTTCCCCCTGGAAGCTCCCTCGTGCGCT
CTCCTGTTCCGACCCTGCCGCTTACCGGATACCTGTCCGCCTTTCTCCCTTCGGGAAGCGTGGCGCTTTC
TCATAGCTCACGCTGTAGGTATCTCAGTTCGGTGTAGGTCGTTCGCTCCAAGCTGGGCTGTGTGCACGAA
CCCCCCGTTCAGCCCGACCGCTGCGCCTTATCCGGTAACTATCGTCTTGAGTCCAACCCGGTAAGACACG
ACTTATCGCCACTGGCAGCAGCCACTGGTAACAGGATTAGCAGAGCGAGGTATGTAGGCGGTGCTACAGA
GTTCTTGAAGTGGTGGCCTAACTACGGCTACACTAGAAGAACAGTATTTGGTATCTGCGCTCTGCTGAAG
CCAGTTACCTTCGGAAAAAGAGTTGGTAGCTCTTGATCCGGCAAACAAACCACCGCTGGTAGCGGTGGTT
TTTTTGTTTGCAAGCAGCAGATTACGCGCAGAAAAAAAGGATCTCAAGAAGATCCTTTGATCTTTTCTAC
GGGGTCTGACGCTCAGTGGAACGAAAACTCACGTTAAGGGATTT
